>Addgene plasmid #126825 | Pm_MSP3.5-Cd4-bio-His | addgene full sequence | sequence record 245801 | Addgene NGS Result
CATGTTGACATTGATTATTGACTAGTTATTAATAGTAATCAATTACGGGGTCATTAGTTCATAGCCCATA
TATGGAGTTCCGCGTTACATAACTTACGGTAAATGGCCCGCCTGGCTGACCGCCCAACGACCCCCGCCCA
TTGACGTCAATAATGACGTATGTTCCCATAGTAACGCCAATAGGGACTTTCCATTGACGTCAATGGGTGG
AGTATTTACGGTAAACTGCCCACTTGGCAGTACATCAAGTGTATCATATGCCAAGTCCGCCCCCTATTGA
CGTCAATGACGGTAAATGGCCCGCCTGGCATTATGCCCAGTACATGACCTTACGGGACTTTCCTACTTGG
CAGTACATCTACGTATTAGTCATCGCTATTACCATGGTGATGCGGTTTTGGCAGTACACCAATGGGCGTG
GATAGCGGTTTGACTCACGGGGATTTCCAAGTCTCCACCCCATTGACGTCAATGGGAGTTTGTTTTGGCA
CCAAAATCAACGGGACTTTCCAAAATGTCGTAATAACCCCGCCCCGTTGACGCAAATGGGCGGTAGGCGT
GTACGGTGGGAGGTCTATATAAGCAGAGCTCGTTTAGTGAACCGTCAGATCCTCACTCTCTTCCGCATCG
CTGTCTGCGAGGGCCAGCTGTTGGGCTCGCGGTTGAGGACAAACTCTTCGCGGTCTTTCCAGTACTCTTG
GATCGGAAACCCGTCGGCCTCCGAACGGTACTCCGCCACCGAGGGACCTGAGCGAGTCCGCATCGACCGG
ATCGGAAAACCTCTCGAGAAAGGCGTCTAACCAGTCACAGTCGCAAGGTAGGCTGAGCACCGTGGCGGGC
GGCAGCGGGTGGCGGTCGGGGTTGTTTCTGGCGGAGGTGCTGCTGATGATGTAATTAAAGTAGGCGGTCT
TGAGACGGCGGATGGTCGAGGTGAGGTGTGGCAGGCTTGAGATCCAGCTGTTGGGGTGAGTACTCCCTCT
CAAAAGCGGGCATTACTTCTGCGCTAAGATTGTCAGTTTCCAAAAACGAGGAGGATTTGATATTCACCTG
GCCCGATCTGGCCATACACTTGAGTGACAATGACATCCACTTTGCCTTTCTCTCCACAGGTGTCCACTCC
CAGGTCCAAGTTTGCCACCATGGAGTTTCAGACCCAGGTACTCATGTCCCTGCTGCTCTGCATGTCTGGT
GCGGCCGCCAATGACGCCAAGCTGATCGACAACAGCCCCAACAACGGCTACATCAACCAGAAGAAGTACA
ACCTGCGGAACAACATGCCCATCAAGAATATCGCCCCTCAGGACGCCCAGAACAACCTGGAAGCCAAGAA
CAGCAACGAGAACAACGCCTACGAGGGCAACACCGACGTGCTGGAAAACGTGCACAACGCCGCCAACATC
CTGAACAAGCAGAAGTACGAGGAATTCGGCGACAGCAACACCGCCAGCAACTTCGCCAAGAGCTTCAAGC
ACACCCACACCAACGCCCAGCTGCTGATCCCCATGGACCCTCAGCTGCAGCAGCCCACCAGCAGCGACCC
TCACAACAGCATGCACACCGTGCTGGGCAACGACGCCGAGGAAGGCAAAGGACCTGGCACCGCCCAGGAA
CCCATCAATCAGCCCGAGAGCAGAAAGACCCTGGAAGAGGAAGAGAAGGACAAGAAGGTGCTGAGCGAGG
AACAGAGCCGGACCAAGGCCCCTGAGCTGCCTCAGAGCAGCGTGGAAACAGAGGGCGAGCACAGCACCAC
CGGCATCGAGCAGCCTGGCAAGGATCTGAGCACAGGCGTGGACAGCCCTCAGGGCATCGTGCCACCACAG
GTGGTCCTGCCTGGCAGCGATCCTAGCGAGAGAACCGTGCCCAGCAAAGAGGTGGACGTCGACCCTCCAC
CTAGCGAGCCTAGCACCCTGGCTAGAGTGCCCCAGGAAAAGAGCGCCAGCAGCGGCCCAGAGAAGAAAGA
GGACATCCAGAGCAAGAGCGACCCCAACTCCAACGTGTACCAGAAAGAGCAGGGCCTGGGCCTGACCACC
GACATCAGCGTGCAGACCGACAGCGCTCAGGAACTGAAAGAACAGCGGGACCAGAGCCACCAGGAACGGA
AGGGCGAGGAACGGCCCGAGACACAGGATCTGGGCACCCTGAGCACCAACGAGGATCCAAGCGGCGAGCC
CCTGGAACAGCAGAGAGGCGACGGCAAGATCAAGGACGACGCCGCCGAGGACGAGAACTCCGCCACCGTG
GAAAAGTCCAGAGTGTCCGAGGGCCTGAGCAACAGCGACGAGGAAGCCCAGGACCATCTGCCCAGCCCTC
CACAGGAAGAAGAACAGAGACAGCAGATGCAGCAGCTGAGCCAGCAGGAAGAGAGATCCGAGGAAGCTCA
GAACAAAGAGGAAAACAACGTCCTCCACACCGTGTCCATCCTGCCCGGCGAGAGCGCCAATATCCTGGAT
AAGAACGAGGAAGTGGTCGAGGAAAAAGAGGAACACATCGAGGAAGATGAAGAAGAGGAGGAAGAGGGCC
GGCAGAAAGAAGAGATGAACGTCTACCAGGAGGAAGCCGAGACAAACAACGAAGAAGAGAAAGAGGAAGA
TTACGAAGAGGACGAGATCGAGGAAGTCGTGGGCGGAGGCAAGAAGAACAACGACGCCAGCATCGGCACC
GAAGTGCGGAAGATCCTGAGCGGCGAGTACGACGACATGAACAAGTTCAAGACCATCACCGAGATCAGCA
TCAAGAGCCTGATCAACTCCTTCGACGGCAACAACAAAGTGACAAACATCCTCAACGACCTGGTCAAGGA
CATGGCCCACTTCTACCTGAAGTCTGGCGCGCCGTCGACCTCCATCACGGCCTATAAGAGTGAGGGGGAG
TCAGCGGAGTTCTCCTTCCCACTCAACCTTGGAGAGGAAAGCCTGCAGGGAGAGTTGAGATGGAAGGCAG
AGAAGGCTCCTTCTTCCCAGTCCTGGATCACCTTCTCCCTAAAGAACCAAAAGGTGTCTGTGCAGAAGTC
TACTAGCAACCCCAAGTTCCAGCTGTCCGAAACGCTCCCACTCACCCTTCAGATACCCCAGGTCTCCCTT
CAGTTTGCTGGTTCTGGCAACCTGACCCTGACTCTGGACAGAGGGATACTGTATCAGGAAGTGAACCTGG
TGGTGATGAAAGTGACTCAGCCCGACAGCAACACTTTGACCTGTGAGGTGATGGGACCCACCTCACCCAA
GATGAGACTGATCTTGAAGCAGGAGAATCAGGAGGCCAGGGTCTCCAGGCAGGAGAAAGTGATTCAAGTG
CAGGCCCCTGAAGCAGGGGTGTGGCAATGTCTACTGAGTGAAGGTGAAGAGGTCAAGATGGACTCCAAGA
TCCAGGTTTTATCCAAAGGGTTGAATTCCGGCAGCCTGCACCACATCCTGGACGCCCAGAAGATGCTGTG
GAACCACAGGGACAGGAACCTGCCTCCTCTGGCCCCTCTGGGCCCCCACCACCATCACCACCATTGAGTC
TAGACACGTGATTAATTAAGGATCCCCCGACCTCGACCTCTGGCTAATAAAGGAAATTTATTTTCATTGC
AATAGTGTGTTGGAATTTTTTGTGTCTCTCACTCGGAAGGACATATGGGAGGGCAAATCATTTGGTCGAG
ATCCCTCGGAGATCTCTAGCTAGAGGATCGATCCCCGCCCCGGACGAACTAAACCTGACTACGACATCTC
TGCCCCTTCTTCGCGGGGCAGTGCATGTAATCCCTTCAGTTGGTTGGTACAACTTGCCAACTGGGCCCTG
TTCCACATGTGACACGGGGGGGGACCAAACACAAAGGGGTTCTCTGACTGTAGTTGACATCCTTATAAAT
GGATGTGCACATTTGCCAACACTGAGTGGCTTTCATCCTGGAGCAGACTTTGCAGTCTGTGGACTGCAAC
ACAACATTGCCTTTATGTGTAACTCTTGGCTGAAGCTCTTACACCAATGCTGGGGGACATGTACCTCCCA
GGGGCCCAGGAAGACTACGGGAGGCTACACCAACGTCAATCAGAGGGGCCTGTGTAGCTACCGATAAGCG
GACCCTCAAGAGGGCATTAGCAATAGTGTTTATAAGGCCCCCTTGTTAACCCTAAACGGGTAGCATATGC
TTCCCGGGTAGTAGTATATACTATCCAGACTAACCCTAATTCAATAGCATATGTTACCCAACGGGAAGCA
TATGCTATCGAATTAGGGTTAGTAAAAGGGTCCTAAGGAACAGCGATATCTCCCACCCCATGAGCTGTCA
CGGTTTTATTTACATGGGGTCAGGATTCCACGAGGGTAGTGAACCATTTTAGTCACAAGGGCAGTGGCTG
AAGATCAAGGAGCGGGCAGTGAACTCTCCTGAATCTTCGCCTGCTTCTTCATTCTCCTTCGTTTAGCTAA
TAGAATAACTGCTGAGTTGTGAACAGTAAGGTGTATGTGAGGTGCTCGAAAACAAGGTTTCAGGTGACGC
CCCCAGAATAAAATTTGGACGGGGGGTTCAGTGGTGGCATTGTGCTATGACACCAATATAACCCTCACAA
ACCCCTTGGGCAATAAATACTAGTGTAGGAATGAAACATTCTGAATATCTTTAACAATAGAAATCCATGG
GGTGGGGACAAGCCGTAAAGACTGGATGTCCATCTCACACGAATTTATGGCTATGGGCAACACATAATCC
TAGTGCAATATGATACTGGGGTTATTAAGATGTGTCCCAGGCAGGGACCAAGACAGGTGAACCATGTTGT
TACACTCTATTTGTAACAAGGGGAAAGAGAGTGGACGCCGACAGCAGCGGACTCCACTGGTTGTCTCTAA
CACCCCCGAAAATTAAACGGGGCTCCACGCCAATGGGGCCCATAAACAAAGACAAGTGGCCACTCTTTTT
TTTGAAATTGTGGAGTGGGGGCACGCGTCAGCCCCCACACGCCGCCCTGCGGTTTTGGACTGTAAAATAA
GGGTGTAATAACTTGGCTGATTGTAACCCCGCTAACCACTGCGGTCAAACCACTTGCCCACAAAACCACT
AATGGCACCCCGGGGAATACCTGCATAAGTAGGTGGGCGGGCCAAGATAGGGGCGCGATTGCTGCGATCT
GGAGGACAAATTACACACACTTGCGCCTGAGCGCCAAGCACAGGGTTGTTGGTCCTCATATTCACGAGGT
CGCTGAGAGCACGGTGGGCTAATGTTGCCATGGGTAGCATATACTACCCAAATATCTGGATAGCATATGC
TATCCTAATCTATATCTGGGTAGCATAGGCTATCCTAATCTATATCTGGGTAGCATATGCTATCCTAATC
TATATCTGGGTAGTATATGCTATCCTAATTTATATCTGGGTAGCATAGGCTATCCTAATCTATATCTGGG
TAGCATATGCTATCCTAATCTATATCTGGGTAGTATATGCTATCCTAATCTGTATCCGGGTAGCATATGC
TATCCTAATAGAGATTAGGGTAGTATATGCTATCCTAATTTATATCTGGGTAGCATATACTACCCAAATA
TCTGGATAGCATATGCTATCCTAATCTATATCTGGGTAGCATATGCTATCCTAATCTATATCTGGGTAGC
ATAGGCTATCCTAATCTATATCTGGGTAGCATATGCTATCCTAATCTATATCTGGGTAGTATATGCTATC
CTAATTTATATCTGGGTAGCATAGGCTATCCTAATCTATATCTGGGTAGCATATGCTATCCTAATCTATA
TCTGGGTAGTATATGCTATCCTAATCTGTATCCGGGTAGCATATGCTATCCTCATGATAAGCTGTCAAAC
ATGAGAATTTTCTTGAAGACGAAAGGGCCTCGTGATACGCCTATTTTTATAGGTTAATGTCATGATAATA
ATGGTTTCTTAGACGTCAGGTGGCACTTTTCGGGGAAATGTGCGCGGAACCCCTATTTGTTTATTTTTCT
AAATACATTCAAATATGTATCCGCTCATGAGACAATAACCCTGATAAATGCTTCAATAATATTGAAAAAG
GAAGAGTATGAGTATTCAACATTTCCGTGTCGCCCTTATTCCCTTTTTTGCGGCATTTTGCCTTCCTGTT
TTTGCTCACCCAGAAACGCTGGTGAAAGTAAAAGATGCTGAAGATCAGTTGGGTGCACGAGTGGGTTACA
TCGAACTGGATCTCAACAGCGGTAAGATCCTTGAGAGTTTTCGCCCCGAAGAACGTTTTCCAATGATGAG
CACTTTTAAAGTTCTGCTATGTGGCGCGGTATTATCCCGTGTTGACGCCGGGCAAGAGCAACTCGGTCGC
CGCATACACTATTCTCAGAATGACTTGGTTGAGTACTCACCAGTCACAGAAAAGCATCTTACGGATGGCA
TGACAGTAAGAGAATTATGCAGTGCTGCCATAACCATGAGTGATAACACTGCGGCCAACTTACTTCTGAC
AACGATCGGAGGACCGAAGGAGCTAACCGCTTTTTTGCACAACATGGGGGATCATGTAACTCGCCTTGAT
CGTTGGGAACCGGAGCTGAATGAAGCCATACCAAACGACGAGCGTGACACCACGATGCCTGCAGCAATGG
CAACAACGTTGCGCAAACTATTAACTGGCGAACTACTTACTCTAGCTTCCCGGCAACAATTAATAGACTG
GATGGAGGCGGATAAAGTTGCAGGACCACTTCTGCGCTCGGCCCTTCCGGCTGGCTGGTTTATTGCTGAT
AAATCTGGAGCCGGTGAGCGTGGGTCTCGCGGTATCATTGCAGCACTGGGGCCAGATGGTAAGCCCTCCC
GTATCGTAGTTATCTACACGACGGGGAGTCAGGCAACTATGGATGAACGAAATAGACAGATCGCTGAGAT
AGGTGCCTCACTGATTAAGCATTGGTAACTGTCAGACCAAGTTTACTCATATATACTTTAGATTGATTTA
AAACTTCATTTTTAATTTAAAAGGATCTAGGTGAAGATCCTTTTTGATAATCTCATGACCAAAATCCCTT
AACGTGAGTTTTCGTTCCACTGAGCGTCAGACCCCGTAGAAAAGATCAAAGGATCTTCTTGAGATCCTTT
TTTTCTGCGCGTAATCTGCTGCTTGCAAACAAAAAAACCACCGCTACCAGCGGTGGTTTGTTTGCCGGAT
CAAGAGCTACCAACTCTTTTTCCGAAGGTAACTGGCTTCAGCAGAGCGCAGATACCAAATACTGTTCTTC
TAGTGTAGCCGTAGTTAGGCCACCACTTCAAGAACTCTGTAGCACCGCCTACATACCTCGCTCTGCTAAT
CCTGTTACCAGTGGCTGCTGCCAGTGGCGATAAGTCGTGTCTTACCGGGTTGGACTCAAGACGATAGTTA
CCGGATAAGGCGCAGCGGTCGGGCTGAACGGGGGGTTCGTGCACACAGCCCAGCTTGGAGCGAACGACCT
ACACCGAACTGAGATACCTACAGCGTGAGCTATGAGAAAGCGCCACGCTTCCCGAAGGGAGAAAGGCGGA
CAGGTATCCGGTAAGCGGCAGGGTCGGAACAGGAGAGCGCACGAGGGAGCTTCCAGGGGGAAACGCCTGG
TATCTTTATAGTCCTGTCGGGTTTCGCCACCTCTGACTTGAGCGTCGATTTTTGTGATGCTCGTCAGGGG
GGCGGAGCCTATGGAAAAACGCCAGCAACGCGGCCTTTTTACGGTTCCTGGCCTTTTGCTGGCCTTTTGC
TCACATGTTCTTTCCTGCGTTATCCCCTGATTCTGTGGATAACCGTATTACCGCCTTTGAGTGAGCTGAT
ACCGCTCGCCGCAGCCGAACGACCGAGCGCAGCGAGTCAGTGAGCGAGGAAGCGGAAGAGCGCCCAATAC
GCAAACCGCCTCTCCCCGCGCGTTGGCCGATTCATTAATGCAGCTGGCACGACAGGTTTCCCGACTGGAA
AGCGGGCAGTGAGCGCAACGCAATTAATGTGAGTTAGCTCACTCATTAGGCACCCCAGGCTTTACACTTT
ATGCTTCCGGCTCGTATGTTGTGTGGAATTGTGAGCGGATAACAATTTCACACAGGAAACAGCTATGACC
ATGATTACGCCAAGCTCTAGCTAGAGGTCGACCAATTCTCATGTTTGACAGCTTATCATCGCAGATCCGG
GCAACGTTGTTGCCATTGCTGCAGGCGCAGAACTGGTAGGTATGGAAGATCTATACATTGAATCAATATT
GGCAATTAGCCATATTAGTCATTGGTTATATAGCATAAATCAATATTGGCTATTGGCCATTGCATACGTT
GTATCTATATCATAATATGTACATTTATATTGGCTCATGTCCAATATGACCGC
Features (pLannotate 1.2.2; 18 found; start..end, strand, type, name):
      7..386     +  enhancer       CMV enhancer: human cytomegalovirus immediate early enhancer
    388..587     +  promoter       CMV promoter: human cytomegalovirus (CMV) immediate early promoter
    655..693     +  misc_feature   Ad SA (fragment): adenovirus major late transcript splice acceptor (Friedrich and Soriano, 1991)
    726..935     -  CDS            PTP (fragment): TERM_ADE02 - Experimental evidence at protein level: Swiss-Prot protein existence level 1. Protein covalently bound to the viral DNA that acts as a primer for viral genomic replication by DNA strand displacement. Assembles on the viral origin of replication in an initiation complex with viral polymerase, DBP, host NFIA and host POU2F1/OCT1. During initiation, the polymerase covalently couples the first dCTP with Ser- 580 of pTP. The terminal protein stimulates the template activity over 20 fold compared to protein-free templates. Neo-synthesized viral genomes are linked to two preterminal prot
    966..1055    +  intron         chimeric intron (fragment): chimera between introns from adenovirus and immunoglobulin heavy chain genes
   1074..1120    +  CDS            IgH signal sequence (fragment): signal sequence from the mouse immunoglobulin heavy chain variable region
   2826..3386    +  CDS            Cd4 (fragment): CD4_RAT - Experimental evidence at protein level: Swiss-Prot protein existence level 1. Integral membrane glycoprotein that plays an essential role in the immune response and serves multiple functions in responses against both external and internal offenses. In T-cells, functions primarily as a coreceptor for MHC class II molecule:peptide complex. The antigens presented by class II peptides are derived from extracellular proteins while class I peptides are derived from cytosolic proteins. Interacts simultaneously with the T-cell receptor (TCR) and the MHC class II presented by antigen presenti
   3546..3601    +  polyA_signal   β-globin poly(A) signal: rabbit β-globin polyadenylation signal (Gil and Proudfoot, 1987)
   4115..5796    -  rep_origin     oriP (fragment): Epstein-Barr virus oriP replication origin (Yates et al., 2000)
   5923..6027    +  promoter       AmpR promoter: bla
   6028..6888    +  CDS            AmpR: β-lactamase; bla; confers resistance to ampicillin, carbenicillin, and related antibiotics
   7059..7647    +  rep_origin     ori: high-copy-number ColE1/pMB1/pBR322/pUC origin of replication
   7830..7922    +  CDS            lacI (fragment): lac repressor; lacI; The lac repressor binds to the lac operator to inhibit transcription in E. coli. This inhibition can be relieved by adding lactose or isopropyl-β-D-thiogalactopyranoside (IPTG).
   7935..7956    +  protein_bind   CAP binding site: CAP binding activates transcription in the presence of cAMP. E. coli catabolite activator protein
   7971..8001    +  promoter       lac promoter: promoter for the E. coli lac operon
   8009..8025    +  protein_bind   lac operator: The lac repressor binds to the lac operator to inhibit transcription in E. coli. This inhibition can be relieved by adding lactose or isopropyl-β-D-thiogalactopyranoside (IPTG). lac repressor encoded by lacI
   8095..8111    +  promoter       tet promoter (fragment): E. coli promoter for tetracycline efflux protein gene
   8121..8146    -  CDS            bla(M) (fragment): β-lactamase lacking the signal sequence; bla(M); allows cytosolic expression of β-lactamase
