[The description below was written by a language model from this plasmid's Addgene catalogue record and pLannotate feature annotations shown in this document.]
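Description:
Pm_MSP3.5-Cd4-bio-His is a mammalian expression plasmid built on the pTT3 backbone for producing a recombinant Plasmodium malariae protein, MSP3.5 (PmUG01_06022600), in mammalian cells. In bacteria it is maintained through a high-copy ColE1/pUC-type origin and selected with ampicillin via the β-lactamase gene. The backbone also carries a fragment of the Epstein-Barr virus oriP, which can support episomal retention in cells that supply EBNA1, a feature generally exploited for high-yield transient expression. Remnants of lac regulatory elements and small fragments of other bacterial genes are annotated near the origin and appear to be backbone carry-over with no role in expression.

The expression cassette is driven by the CMV enhancer and immediate early promoter. These are followed by adenovirus-derived leader and splice elements and a chimeric intron fragment, which typically improve transcript processing and yield; the short reverse-strand hit to adenoviral terminal protein falls within this leader region and is probably an annotation artefact. A mouse immunoglobulin heavy chain signal sequence fragment sits just upstream of the insert position, consistent with directing the product into the secretory pathway. The chemically synthesised MSP3.5 insert of about 1.6 kb lies between retained NotI and AscI sites; it is not itself annotated in the feature table but corresponds to the gap before the tag. It is fused at its C terminus to a backbone-encoded tag comprising rat Cd4 domains 3 and 4, a "bio" element (presumably a biotinylation sequence) and a six-histidine tag, which together would allow detection, capture and purification. A rabbit β-globin polyadenylation signal terminates the transcript. The plasmid belongs to a panel of recombinant proteins from human-infective Plasmodium species intended for serological surveillance.
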