Addgene plasmid #126825: Pm_MSP3.5-Cd4-bio-His
Purpose: Expression of recombinant P. malariae protein in mammalian cells
Depositing lab: Gavin Wright. Depositing organization: Wellcome Sanger Institute. Publication: A panel of recombinant proteins from human-infective Plasmodium species for serological surveillance. Muller-Sienerth N, Shilts J, Kadir KA, Yman V, Homann MV, Asghar M, Ngasala B, Singh B, Farnert A, Wright GJ. Malar J. 2020 Jan 17;19(1):31. doi: 10.1186/s12936-020-3111-5. PubMed 31952523.
Backbone
  Vector backbone: pTT3
  Backbone manufacturer: Yves Durocher, NRC
  Backbone size w/o insert (bp): 6688
  Total vector size (bp): 8313
  Vector type: Mammalian Expression
Growth in bacteria
  Bacterial resistance: Ampicillin, 100 μg/mL
  Growth temperature: 37°C
  Growth strain: DH5alpha
  Copy number: High Copy
Gene/Insert
  Gene/Insert name: MSP3.5 (alt name: PmUG01_06022600)
  Species: Plasmodium malariae
  Insert size (bp): 1625
  GenBank ID: SBT86739.1
  Entrez Gene: PmUG01_06022600 (a.k.a. PMUG01_06022600)
  Promoter: CMV
  Tag / fusion protein: ratCd4(d3+4)-bio-6His (C terminal on backbone)
  Cloning method: Restriction Enzyme; 5′ cloning site NotI (not destroyed); 3′ cloning site AscI (not destroyed)
  Sequencing primers: 5′ CMV-F
Resource information
  A portion of this plasmid was derived from a plasmid made by: Insert was chemically synthesised.
Terms and licenses: Academic/Nonprofit Terms; Industry Terms: Not Available to Industry
How to cite: Pm_MSP3.5-Cd4-bio-His was a gift from Gavin Wright (Addgene plasmid # 126825 ; http://n2t.net/addgene:126825 ; RRID:Addgene_126825)
